>Addgene plasmid #118487 | pMRE133 | addgene full sequence | sequence record 226378 | Addgene NGS Result
ATGGTGAGCAAGGGCGAGGAGCTGTTCACCGGGGTGGTGCCCATCCTGGTCGAGCTGGACGGCGACGTAA
ACGGCCACAAGTTCAGCGTGTCCGGCGAGGGCGAGGGCGATGCCACCTACGGCAAGCTGACCCTGAAGCT
GATCTGCACCACCGGCAAGCTGCCCGTGCCCTGGCCCACCCTCGTGACCACCCTGGGCTACGGCGTGCAG
TGCTTCGCCCGCTACCCCGACCACATGAAGCAGCACGACTTCTTCAAGTCCGCCATGCCCGAAGGCTACG
TCCAGGAGCGCACCATCTTCTTCAAGGACGACGGCAACTACAAGACCCGCGCCGAGGTGAAGTTCGAGGG
CGACACCCTGGTGAACCGCATCGAGCTGAAGGGCATCGACTTCAAGGAGGACGGCAACATCCTGGGGCAC
AAGCTGGAGTACAACTACAACAGCCACAACGTCTATATCACCGCCGACAAGCAGAAGAACGGCATCAAGG
CCAACTTCAAGATCCGCCACAACATCGAGGACGGCGGCGTGCAGCTCGCCGACCACTACCAGCAGAACAC
CCCCATCGGCGACGGCCCCGTGCTGCTGCCCGACAACCACTACCTGAGCTACCAGTCCAAGCTGAGCAAA
GACCCCAACGAGAAGCGCGATCACATGGTCCTGCTGGAGTTCGTGACCGCCGCCGGGATCACTCTCGGCA
TGGACGAGCTGTACAAGTAAGTAATTAGCTGAGCTTGGACTCCTGTTGATAGATCCAGTAATGACCTCAG
AACTCCATCTGGATTTGTTCAGAACGCTCGGTTGCCGCCGGGCGTTTTTTATTGGTGAGAATCCAAGCTA
GCTTGGCGAGATTTTCAGGAGCTAAGGAAGCTAAAATGGAGAAAAAAATCACTGGATATACCACCGTTGA
TATATCCCAATGGCATCGTAAAGAACATTTTGAGGCATTTCAGTCAGTTGCTCAATGTACCTATAACCAG
ACCGTTCAGCTGGATATTACGGCCTTTTTAAAGACCGTAAAGAAAAATAAGCACAAGTTTTATCCGGCCT
TTATTCACATTCTTGCCCGCCTGATGAATGCTCATCCGGAATTTCGTATGGCAATGAAAGACGGTGAGCT
GGTGATATGGGATAGTGTTCACCCTTGTTACACCGTTTTCCATGAGCAAACTGAAACGTTTTCATCGCTC
TGGAGTGAATACCACGACGATTTCCGGCAGTTTCTACACATATATTCGCAAGATGTGGCGTGTTACGGTG
AAAACCTGGCCTATTTCCCTAAAGGGTTTATTGAGAATATGTTTTTCGTCTCAGCCAATCCCTGGGTGAG
TTTCACCAGTTTTGATTTAAACGTGGCCAATATGGACAACTTCTTCGCCCCCGTTTTCACCATGGGCAAA
TATTATACGCAAGGCGACAAGGTGCTGATGCCGCTGGCGATTCAGGTTCATCATGCCGTTTGTGATGGCT
TCCATGTCGGCAGAATGCTTAATGAATTACAACAGTACTGCGATGAGTGGCAGGGCGGGGCGTAATTTTT
TTAAGGCAGTTATTGGTGCCCTTAAACGCCTGGGGTAATGACTCTCTAGCTTGAGGCATCAAATAAAACG
AAAGGCTCAGTCGAAAGACTGGGCCTTTCGTTTTATCTGTTGTTTGTCGGTGAACGCTCTCCTGAGTAGG
ACAAATCCGCCGCTAGGAGCTTGCGGCCGCCAGTGTGATGGATATCTGCATAAAAACTGTTGTAATTCAT
TAAGCATTCTGCCGACATGGAAGCCATCACAAACGGCATGATGAACCTGAATCGCCAGCGGCATCAGCAC
CTTGTCGCCTTGCGTATAATATTTGCCCATGGGGGTGGGCGAAGAACTCCAGCATGAGATCCCCGCGCTG
GAGGATCATCCAGCCGGCGTCCCGGAAAACGATTCCGAAGCCCAACCTTTCATAGAAGGCGGCGGTGGAA
TCGAAATCTCGTGATGGCAGGTTGGGCGTCGCTTGGTCGGTCATTTCGAACCCCAGAGTCCCGCTCAGAA
GAACTCGTCAAGAAGGCGATAGAAGGCGATGCGCTGCGAATCGGGAGCGGCGATACCGTAAAGCACGAGG
AAGCGGTCAGCCCATTCGCCGCCAAGCTCTTCAGCAATATCACGGGTAGCCAACGCTATGTCCTGATAGC
GGTCCGCCACACCCAGCCGGCCACAGTCGATGAATCCAGAAAAGCGGCCATTTTCCACCATGATATTCGG
CAAGCAGGCATCGCCATGGGTCACGACGAGATCCTCGCCGTCGGGCATGCGCGCCTTGAGCCTGGCGAAC
AGTTCGGCTGGCGCGAGCCCCTGATGCTCTTCGTCCAGATCATCCTGATCGACAAGACCGGCTTCCATCC
GAGTACGTGCTCGCTCGATGCGATGTTTCGCTTGGTGGTCGAATGGGCAGGTAGCCGGATCAAGCGTATG
CAGCCGCCGCATTGCATCAGCCATGATGGATACTTTCTCGGCAGGAGCAAGGTGAGATGACAGGAGATCC
TGCCCCGGCACTTCGCCCAATAGCAGCCAGTCCCTTCCCGCTTCAGTGACAACGTCGAGCACAGCTGCGC
AAGGAACGCCCGTCGTGGCCAGCCACGATAGCCGCGCTGCCTCGTCCTGCAGTTCATTCAGGGCACCGGA
CAGGTCGGTCTTGACAAAAAGAACCGGGCGCCCCTGCGCTGACAGCCGGAACACGGCGGCATCAGAGCAG
CCGATTGTCTGTTGTGCCCAGTCATAGCCGAATAGCCTCTCCACCCAAGCGGCCGGAGAACCTGCGTGCA
ATCCATCTTGTTCAATCATGCGAAACGATCCTCATCCTGTCTCTTGATCAGATCTTGATCCCCTGCGCCA
TCAGATCCTTGGCGGCAAGAAAGCCATCCAGTTTACTTTGCAGGGCTTCCCAACCTTACCAGAGGGCGCC
CCAGCTGGCAATTCCGGTTCGCTTGCTGTCCATAAAACCGCCCAGTCTAGCTATCGCCATGTAAGCCCAC
TGCAAGCTACCTGCTTTCTCTTTGCGCTTGCGTTTTCCCTTGTCCAGATAGCCCAGTAGCTGACATTCAT
CCCAGGTGGCACTTTTCGGGGAAATGTGCGCGCCCGCGTTCCTGCTGGCGCTGGGCCTGTTTCTGGCGCT
GGACTTCCCGCTGTTCCGTCAGCAGCTTTTCGCCCACGGCCTTGATGATCGCGGCGGCCTTGGCCTGCAT
ATCCCGATTCAACGGCCCCAGGGCGTCCAGAACGGGCTTCAGGCGCTCCCGAAGGTCTCGGGCCGTCTCT
TGGGCTTGATCGGCCTTCTTGCGCATCTCACGCGCTCCTGCGGCGGCCTGTAGGGCAGGCTCATACCCCT
GCCGAACCGCTTTTGTCAGCCGGTCGGCCACGGCTTCCGGCGTCTCAACGCGCTTTGAGATTCCCAGCTT
TTCGGCCAATCCCTGCGGTGCATAGGCGCGTGGCTCGACCGCTTGCGGGCTGATGGTGACGTGGCCCACT
GGTGGCCGCTCCAGGGCCTCGTAGAACGCCTGAATGCGCGTGTGACGTGCCTTGCTGCCCTCGATGCCCC
GTTGCAGCCCTAGATCGGCCACAGCGGCCGCAAACGTGGTCTGGTCGCGGGTCATCTGCGCTTTGTTGCC
GATGAACTCCTTGGCCGACAGCCTGCCGTCCTGCGTCAGCGGCACCACGAACGCGGTCATGTGCGGGCTG
GTTTCGTCACGGTGGATGCTGGCCGTCACGATGCGATCCGCCCCGTACTTGTCCGCCAGCCACTTGTGCG
CCTTCTCGAAGAACGCCGCCTGCTGTTCTTGGCTGGCCGACTTCCACCATTCCGGGCTGGCCGTCATGAC
GTACTCGACCGCCAACACAGCGTCCTTGCGCCGCTTCTCTGGCAGCAACTCGCGCAGTCGGCCCATCGCT
TCATCGGTGCTGCTGGCCGCCCAGTGCTCGTTCTCTGGCGTCCTGCTGGCGTCAGCGTTGGGCGTCTCGC
GCTCGCGGTAGGCGTGCTTGAGACTGGCCGCCACGTTGCCCATTTTCGCCAGCTTCTTGCATCGCATGAT
CGCGTATGCCGCCATGCCTGCCCCTCCCTTTTGGTGTCCAACCGGCTCGACGGGGGCAGCGCAAGGCGGT
GCCTCCGGCGGGCCACTCAATGCTTGAGTATACTCACTAGACTTTGCTTCGCAAAGTCGTGACCGCCTAC
GGCGGCTGCGGCGCCCTACGGGCTTGCTCTCCGGGCTTCGCCCTGCGCGGTCGCTGCGCTCCCTTGCCAG
CCCGTGGATATGTGGACGATGGCCGCGAGCGGCCACCGGCTGGCTCGCTTCGCTCGGCCCGTGGACAACC
CTGCTGGACAAGCTGATGGACAGGCTGCGCCTGCCCACGAGCTTGACCACAGGGATTGCCCACCGGCTAC
CCAGCCTTCGACCACATACCCACCGGCTCCAACTGCGCGGCCTGCGGCCTTGCCCCATCAATTTTTTTAA
TTTTCTCTGGGGAAAAGCCTCCGGCCTGCGGCCTGCGCGCTTCGCTTGCCGGTTGGACACCAAGTGGAAG
GCGGGTCAAGGCTCGCGCAGCGACCGCGCAGCGGCTTGGCCTTGACGCGCCTGGAACGACCCAAGCCTAT
GCGAGTGGGGGCAGTCGAAGGGCGAAGCCCGCCCGCCTGCCCCCCGAGCCTCACGGCGGCGAGTGCGGGG
GTTCCAAGGGGGCAGCGCCACCTTGGGCAAGGCCGAAGGCCGCGCAGTCGATCAACAAGCCCCGGAGGGG
CCACTTTTTGCCGGAGGGGGAGCCGCGCCGAAGGCGTGGGGGAACCCCGCAGGGGTGCCCTTCTTTGGGC
ACCAAAGAACTAGATATAGGGCGAAATGCGAAAGACTTAAAAATCAACAACTTAAAAAAGGGGGGTACGC
AACAGCTCATTGCGGCACCCCCCGCAATAGCTCATTGCGTAGGTTAAAGAAAATCTGTAATTGACTGCCA
CTTTTACGCAACGCATAATTGTTGTCGCGCTGCCGAAAAGTTGCAGCTGATTGCGCATGGTGCCGCAACC
GTGCGGCACCCCTACCGCATGGAGATAAGCATGGCCACGCAGTCCAGAGAAATCGGCATTCAAGCCAAGA
ACAAGCCCGGTCACTGGGTGCAAACGGAACGCAAAGCGCATGAGGCGTGGGCCGGGCTTATTGCGAGGAA
ACCCACGGCGGCAATGCTGCTGCATCACCTCGTGGCGCAGATGGGCCACCAGAACGCCGTGGTGGTCAGC
CAGAAGACACTTTCCAAGCTCATCGGACGTTCTTTGCGGACGGTCCAATACGCAGTCAAGGACTTGGTGG
CCGAGCGCTGGATCTCCGTCGTGAAGCTCAACGGCCCCGGCACCGTGTCGGCCTACGTGGTCAATGACCG
CGTGGCGTGGGGCCAGCCCCGCGACCAGTTGCGCCTGTCGGTGTTCAGTGCCGCCGTGGTGGTTGATCAC
GACGACCAGGACGAATCGCTGTTGGGGCATGGCGACCTGCGCCGCATCCCGACCCTGTATCCGGGCGAGC
AGCAACTACCGACCGGCCCCGGCGAGGAGCCGCCCAGCCAGCCCGGCATTCCGGGCATGGAACCAGACCT
GCCAGCCTTGACCGAAACGGAGGAATGGGAACGGCGCGGGCAGCAGCGCCTGCCGATGCCCGATGAGCCG
TGTTTTCTGGACGATGGCGAGCCGTTGGAGCCGCCGACACGGGTCACGCTGCCGCGCCGGTAGCACTTGG
GTTGCGCAGCAACCCGTAAGTGCGCTGTTCCAGACTATCGGCTGTAGCCGCCTCGCCGCCCTATACCTTG
TCTGCCTCCCCGCGTTGCGTCGCGGTGCATGGAGCCGGGCCACCTCGACCTGAATGGAAGCCGGCGGCAC
CTCGCTAACGGATTCACCGTTTTTATCAGGCTCTGGGAGGCAGAATAAATGATCATATCGTCAATTATTA
CCTCCACGGGGAGAGCCTGAGCAAACTGGCCTCAGGCATTTGAGAAGCACACGGTCACACTGCTTCCGGT
AGTCAATAAACCGGTAAACCAGCAATAGACATAAGCGGCTATTTAACGACCCTGCCCTGAACCGACGACC
GGGTCGAATTTGCTTTCGAATTTCTGCCATTCATCCGCTTATTATCACTTATTCAGGCGTAGCAACCAGG
CGTTTAAGGGCACCAATAACTGCCTTAAAAAAATTACGCCCCGCCCTGCCACTCATCGCAGTACGGCCTA
TTGGTTAAAAAATGAGCTGATTTAACAAAAATTTAACGCGAATTTTAACAAAATATTAACGCTTACAATT
TCCATTCGCCATTCAGGCTGCGCAACTGTTGGGAAGGGCGATCGGTGCGGGCCTCTTCGCTATTACGCCA
GCTGGCGAAAGGGGGATGTGCTGCAAGGCGATTAAGTTGGGTAACGCCAGGGTTTTCCCAGTCACGACGT
TGTAAAACGACGGCCAGTGAGCGCGCGTAATACGACTCACTATAGGGCGAATTGGAGCTGGGGCCGCAAT
TCCCAATTCCCCAGGCATCAAATAAAACGAAAGGCTCAGTCGAAAGACTGGGCCTTTCGTTTTATCTGTT
GTTTGTCGGTGAACGCTCTCCTGAGTAGGACAAATCCGCCGGGAGCGGATTTGAACGTTGCGAAGCAACG
GCCCGGAGGGTGGCGGGCAGGACGCCCGCCATAAACTGCCAGGAATTAATTCCCCAGGCATCAAATAAAA
CGAAAGGCTCAGTCGAAAGACTGGGCCTTTCGTTTTATCTGTTGTTTGTCGGTGAACGCTCTCCTGAGTA
GGACAAATCCGCCGGGAGCGGATTTGAACGTTGCGAAGCAACGGCCCGGAGGGTGGCGGGCAGGACGCCC
GCCATAAACTGCCAGGAATTAATTCCCCAGGCATCAAATAAAACGAAAGGCTCAGTCGAAAGACTGGGCC
TTTCGTTTTATCTGTTGTTTGTCGGTGAACGCTCTCCTGAGTAGGACAAATCCGCCGGGAGCGGATTTGA
ACGTTGCGAAGCAACGGCCCGGAGGGTGGCGGGCAGGACGCCCGCCATAAACTGCCAGGAATTAATTCCC
CAGGCATCAAATAAAACGAAAGGCTCAGTCGAAAGACTGGGCCTTTCGTTTTATCTGTTGTTTGTCGGTG
AACGCTCTCCTGAGTAGGACAAATCCGCCGGGAGCGGATTTGAACGTTGCGAAGCAACGGCCCGGAGGGT
GGCGGGCAGGACGCCCGCCATAAACTGCCAGGAATTGGGGATCGGATTCGAGCTCGCACGCTGCCGCAAG
CACTCAGGGCGCAAGGGCTGCTAAAGGAAGCGGAACACGTAGAAAGCCAGTCCGCAGAAACGGTGCTGAC
CCCGGATGAATGTCAGCTACTGGGCTATCTGGACAAGGGAAAACGCAAGCGCAAAGAGAAAGCAGGTAGC
TTGCAGTGGGCTTACATGGCGATAGCTAGACTGGGCGGTTTTATGGACAGCAAGCGAACCGGAATTGCCA
GCTGGGGCGCCCTCTGGTAAGGTTGGGAAGCCCTGCAAAGTAAACTGGATGGCTTTCTTGCCGCCAAGGA
TCTGATGGCGCAGGGGATCAAGATCTGATCAAGAGACAGGATACTAGTGGAGGAAGAAAAA
Features (pLannotate 1.2.2; 21 found; start..end, strand, type, name):
      1..717     +  CDS            SYFP2: SYFP2 is a basic (constitutively fluorescent) yellow fluorescent protein published in 2006, derived from Aequorea victoria. It is reported to be a very rapidly-maturing monomer with moderate acid sensitivity.
    738..832     +  terminator     lambda t0 terminator: transcription terminator from phage lambda
    847..875     +  promoter       cat promoter (fragment): promoter of the E. coli cat gene encoding chloramphenicol acetyltransferase
    876..1532    +  CDS            cat: CAT_ECOLX - Experimental evidence at protein level: Swiss-Prot protein existence level 1. This enzyme is an effector of chloramphenicol resistance in bacteria. From Escherichia coli. This protein is used as a marker in many commonly used cloning vectors, such as pACYC184.
   1600..1686    +  terminator     rrnB T1 terminator: Escherichia coli rrnB; transcription terminator T1 from the E. coli rrnB gene
   1736..1852    -  CDS            CmR (fragment): chloramphenicol acetyltransferase; cat; confers resistance to chloramphenicol
   1852..2004    -  CDS            ble (fragment): BLE_KLEPN - Experimental evidence at protein level: Swiss-Prot protein existence level 1. Binding protein with a strong affinity to the bleomycin family of antibiotics. Binds to CL990; an antimitotic-antibiotic compound. From Klebsiella pneumoniae.
   2028..2819    -  CDS            neo: KKA2_KLEPN - Also known as kan, nptII. Experimental evidence at protein level: Swiss-Prot protein existence level 1. Resistance to kanamycin, neomycin, paromomycin, ribostamycin, butirosin and gentamicin B. From Klebsiella pneumoniae.
   2851..3135    -  CDS            tnpA (fragment): TN5P_ECOLX - Also known as tnp. Experimental evidence at protein level: Swiss-Prot protein existence level 1. Mediates transposition of transposon Tn5 by a 'cut and paste' mechanism. First, the monomeric transposase binds the 19 bp inverted DNA repeats flanking the transposon. Then, dimerization of the DNA- bound transposase creates a synaptic DNA complex. After nicking of the first DNA strand, excision of the transposon proceeds through a series of intermediates. The transposase then mediates the insertion of the transposon at a new site by strand transfer. The activity of the wild- type tran
   4299..5070    +  rep_origin     pBBR1 oriV: replication origin of the broad-host-range plasmid pBBR1 from Bordetella bronchiseptica; requires the pBBR1 Rep protein for replication
   5071..5733    +  CDS            pBBR1 Rep: replication protein for the broad-host-range plasmid pBBR1 from Bordetella bronchiseptica
   5794..5863    +  CDS            TcR (fragment): tetracycline efflux protein; tet; confers resistance to tetracycline
   6193..6224    -  CDS            CmR (fragment): chloramphenicol acetyltransferase confers resistance to chloramphenicol
   6224..6301    +  rep_origin     M13 ori (fragment): M13 bacteriophage origin of replication; arrow indicates direction of (+) strand synthesis
   6305..6460    -  CDS            lacZα (fragment): LacZα fragment of β-galactosidase; lacZ fragment
   6468..6486    +  promoter       T7 promoter: promoter for bacteriophage T7 RNA polymerase
   6529..6615    +  terminator     rrnB T1 terminator: Escherichia coli rrnB; transcription terminator T1 from the E. coli rrnB gene
   6712..6798    +  terminator     rrnB T1 terminator: Escherichia coli rrnB; transcription terminator T1 from the E. coli rrnB gene
   6895..6981    +  terminator     rrnB T1 terminator: Escherichia coli rrnB; transcription terminator T1 from the E. coli rrnB gene
   7078..7164    +  terminator     rrnB T1 terminator: Escherichia coli rrnB; transcription terminator T1 from the E. coli rrnB gene
   7268..7585    +  CDS            tnpA (fragment): TN5P_ECOLX - Also known as tnp. Experimental evidence at protein level: Swiss-Prot protein existence level 1. Mediates transposition of transposon Tn5 by a 'cut and paste' mechanism. First, the monomeric transposase binds the 19 bp inverted DNA repeats flanking the transposon. Then, dimerization of the DNA- bound transposase creates a synaptic DNA complex. After nicking of the first DNA strand, excision of the transposon proceeds through a series of intermediates. The transposase then mediates the insertion of the transposon at a new site by strand transfer. The activity of the wild- type tran
