[The description below was written by a language model from this plasmid's Addgene catalogue record and pLannotate feature annotations shown in this document.]
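Description:
pMRE133 is a broad-host-range bacterial expression plasmid built on the pFru97 backbone and designed to label bacteria constitutively with the yellow fluorescent protein sYFP2. It replicates through the pBBR1 oriV together with its cognate pBBR1 Rep protein, a system from Bordetella bronchiseptica that functions in many Gram-negative species. The record lists it as high copy. Selection relies on two complete markers: a neo (nptII) gene conferring kanamycin resistance, which is the resistance listed for propagation, and a cat gene with a fragment of its own promoter conferring chloramphenicol resistance, listed as the additional selectable marker. The plasmid is kept in E. coli S17-1 lambda pir, a strain commonly used as a conjugation donor. No transfer origin is annotated in the feature table, however.

The payload is a compact cassette in which the SYFP2 coding sequence, a fast-maturing monomeric Aequorea-derived yellow protein, is followed by the lambda t0 terminator. The cat gene comes next and is closed by an rrnB T1 terminator. Four tandem rrnB T1 terminators lie upstream of the cassette, presumably insulating it from read-through transcription originating in the backbone. The promoter driving sYFP2 is not annotated. The region just upstream of the coding sequence is matched only to a fragment of the Tn5 transposase gene. The source plasmid named in the record, pMREtn5-Ptuf-sYFP2, hints at a Ptuf promoter, but the record does not state this for pMRE133 itself. Other annotated elements (ble, TcR, CmR, lacZα and M13 ori fragments, and a T7 promoter) appear to be cloning remnants. The insert was assembled by Gibson cloning, and the plasmid belongs to a toolbox for fluorescently tagging diverse bacteria.
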