Addgene plasmid #118487: pMRE133
Purpose: broad-host range plasmid to constitutively express fluorescent protein genes in bacteria
Depositing lab: Mitja Remus-Emsermann. Depositing organization: University of Canterbury. Publication: Chromatic Bacteria - A Broad Host-Range Plasmid and Chromosomal Insertion Toolbox for Fluorescent Protein Expression in Bacteria. Schlechter RO, Jun H, Bernach M, Oso S, Boyd E, Munoz-Lintz DA, Dobson RCJ, Remus DM, Remus-Emsermann MNP. Front Microbiol. 2018 Dec 12;9:3052. doi: 10.3389/fmicb.2018.03052. eCollection 2018. PubMed 30631309.
Backbone
  Vector backbone: pFru97
  Vector type: Bacterial Expression
  Selectable markers: Chloramphenicol
Growth in bacteria
  Bacterial resistance: Kanamycin, 50 μg/mL
  Growth temperature: 37°C
  Growth strain: E. coli S17-1 lambda pir
  Copy number: High Copy
Gene/Insert
  Gene/Insert name: sYFP2
  Species: Synthetic
  Cloning method: Gibson Cloning
Resource information
  A portion of this plasmid was derived from a plasmid made by: pMREtn5-Ptuf-sYFP2
Terms and licenses: Academic/Nonprofit Terms; Industry Terms: Not Available to Industry
Depositor comments: Please visit https://www.biorxiv.org/content/early/2018/09/07/402172 for bioRxiv preprint.
How to cite: pMRE133 was a gift from Mitja Remus-Emsermann (Addgene plasmid # 118487 ; http://n2t.net/addgene:118487 ; RRID:Addgene_118487)
